Addgene plasmid #200964: FUGW-Golgi-TurboID
Purpose: 3rd gen lentiviral plasmid for expressing golgi localized TurboID with EGFP
Depositing lab: Keriann Backus. Depositing organization: University of California, Los Angeles (UCLA). Publication: Proximity-labeling chemoproteomics defines the subcellular cysteinome and inflammation-responsive mitochondrial redoxome. Yan T, Julio AR, Villanueva M, Jones AE, Ball AB, Boatner LM, Turmon AC, Nguyen KB, Yen SL, Desai HS, Divakaruni AS, Backus KM. Cell Chem Biol. 2023 Jul 20;30(7):811-827.e7. doi: 10.1016/j.chembiol.2023.06.008. Epub 2023 Jul 6. PubMed 37419112.
Backbone
  Vector backbone: HR'CS-G
  Backbone size w/o insert (bp): 9000
  Total vector size (bp): 10000
  Vector type: Mammalian Expression, Lentiviral
Growth in bacteria
  Bacterial resistance: Ampicillin, 100 μg/mL
  Growth temperature: 37°C
  Growth strain: NEB Stable
  Copy number: High Copy
Gene/Insert
  Gene/Insert name: Golgi-TurboID
  Species: H. sapiens (human)
  Insert size (bp): 1000
  Tag / fusion protein: EGFP (N terminal on insert)
Terms and licenses: Academic/Nonprofit Terms; Industry Terms: Not Available to Industry
Depositor comments: “Please visit https://www.biorxiv.org/content/10.1101/2023.01.22.525042v2 for bioRxiv preprint.
How to cite: FUGW-Golgi-TurboID was a gift from Keriann Backus (Addgene plasmid # 200964 ; http://n2t.net/addgene:200964 ; RRID:Addgene_200964)
