[The description below was written by a language model from this plasmid's Addgene catalogue record and pLannotate feature annotations shown in this document.]
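Description:
FUGW-Golgi-TurboID is a third-generation lentiviral transfer plasmid for mammalian expression, built on the HR'CS-G (FUGW-type) backbone and used to express a Golgi-localized TurboID biotin ligase fused to EGFP. The sequenced record is about 11 kb, slightly larger than the rounded catalogue figure. It is maintained in E. coli through a high-copy ColE1/pUC origin and ampicillin resistance. An f1 origin is also present. Outside the viral cassette, an SV40/EM7-driven BleoR gene with an SV40 poly(A) signal could confer Zeocin resistance, but because it lies beyond the 3' LTR it would not be carried into the packaged viral genome.

The viral portion begins with a CMV enhancer/promoter fused to a truncated HIV-1 5' LTR, a chimeric arrangement that makes genomic RNA production Tat-independent, as expected for third-generation systems. It is followed by the Ψ packaging signal with a gag fragment, the RRE for Rev-dependent nuclear export, and the cPPT/CTS, which aids nuclear import of the pre-integration complex. The human ubiquitin C promoter drives the payload: an EGFP coding sequence followed, after an unannotated stretch of roughly 100 bp, by TurboID, consistent with the catalogue's N-terminal EGFP tag. The Golgi-targeting element is not annotated and its identity and position are not stated in the record. WPRE downstream enhances transcript expression, and the cassette ends in a truncated 3' LTR followed by a bGH poly(A) signal.

The construct is intended for stable transduction of cells so that TurboID biotinylates nearby proteins at the Golgi, with EGFP reporting expression and localization. The associated work applied such proximity labeling to chemoproteomic profiling of cysteines in different subcellular compartments.
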