Features (pLannotate 1.2.2; 32 found; start..end, strand, type, name):
    140..519     +  enhancer       CMV enhancer: human cytomegalovirus immediate early enhancer
    520..719     +  promoter       CMV promoter: human cytomegalovirus (CMV) immediate early promoter
    737..917     +  LTR            5' LTR (truncated): truncated 5' long terminal repeat (LTR) from HIV-1
    964..1089    +  misc_feature   HIV-1 Ψ: packaging signal of human immunodeficiency virus type 1
   1073..1436    +  CDS            HIV-1 gag (fragment): gag protein from human immunodeficiency virus 1; gag
   1582..1815    +  misc_feature   RRE: The Rev response element (RRE) of HIV-1 allows for Rev-dependent mRNA export from the nucleus to the cytoplasm.
   2192..2292    +  CDS            Rev (fragment): human immunodeficiency virus 1 (HIV-1) Rev protein; rev; enhances nuclear export of unspliced and incompletely spliced viral mRNAs
   2342..2459    +  misc_feature   cPPT/CTS: central polypurine tract and central termination sequence of HIV-1
   2524..3735    +  promoter       UbC promoter: human ubiquitin C promoter
   3746..3779    -  misc_feature   MCS (fragment): pUC18/19 multiple cloning site
   3789..4505    +  CDS            EGFP: EGFP is a basic (constitutively fluorescent) green fluorescent protein published in 1996, derived from Aequorea victoria. It is reported to be a rapidly-maturing weak dimer with moderate acid sensitivity.
   4608..5564    +  CDS            TurboID: mutant of the E. coli biotin ligase BioID engineered for improved catalytic efficiency (Branon et al., 2018)
   5604..5628    +  misc_feature   MCS (fragment): pBluescript multiple cloning site
   5628..6216    +  misc_feature   WPRE: woodchuck hepatitis virus posttranscriptional regulatory element
   6153..6734    +  CDS            nef (fragment): NEF_HV1H2 - Experimental evidence at protein level: Swiss-Prot protein existence level 1. Extracellular Nef protein targets CD4(+) T-lymphocytes for apoptosis by interacting with CXCR4 surface receptors. From Human immunodeficiency virus type 1 group M subtype B (isolate HXB2) (HIV-1).
   6741..6921    +  LTR            5' LTR (truncated): truncated 5' long terminal repeat (LTR) from HIV-1
   6953..7177    +  polyA_signal   bGH poly(A) signal: bovine growth hormone polyadenylation signal
   7181..7202    +  promoter       SV40 promoter (fragment): SV40 enhancer and early promoter
   7223..7651    +  rep_origin     f1 ori (sequence partly withheld): f1 bacteriophage origin of replication; arrow indicates direction of (+) strand synthesis
   7665..7994    +  promoter       SV40 promoter: SV40 enhancer and early promoter
   8042..8089    +  promoter       EM7 promoter: synthetic bacterial promoter&nbsp
   8108..8482    +  CDS            BleoR: antibiotic-binding protein; Sh ble from Streptoalloteichus hindustanus; confers resistance to bleomycin, phleomycin, and Zeocin™
   8492..8617    +  CDS            ble (fragment): BLE_KLEPN - Experimental evidence at protein level: Swiss-Prot protein existence level 1. Binding protein with a strong affinity to the bleomycin family of antibiotics. Binds to CL990; an antimitotic-antibiotic compound. From Klebsiella pneumoniae.
   8612..8733    +  polyA_signal   SV40 poly(A) signal: SV40 polyadenylation signal
   8804..8826    -  protein_bind   lac operator (fragment): The lac repressor binds to the lac operator to inhibit transcription in E. coli. This inhibition can be relieved by adding lactose or isopropyl-β-D-thiogalactopyranoside (IPTG). lac repressor encoded by lacI
   8830..8860    -  promoter       lac promoter: promoter for the E. coli lac operon
   8875..8896    -  protein_bind   CAP binding site: CAP binding activates transcription in the presence of cAMP. E. coli catabolite activator protein
   8909..9001    -  CDS            lacI (fragment): lac repressor; lacI; The lac repressor binds to the lac operator to inhibit transcription in E. coli. This inhibition can be relieved by adding lactose or isopropyl-β-D-thiogalactopyranoside (IPTG).
   9184..9772    -  rep_origin     ori: high-copy-number ColE1/pMB1/pBR322/pUC origin of replication
   9943..10803   -  CDS            AmpR: β-lactamase; bla; confers resistance to ampicillin, carbenicillin, and related antibiotics
  10804..10908   -  promoter       AmpR promoter: bla
  10967..11019   -  misc_feature   bom (fragment): basis of mobility region from pBR322
>Addgene plasmid #200964 | FUGW-Golgi-TurboID | addgene full sequence | sequence record 393510 | Addgene NGS Result
GTGTTGGAGGTCGCTGAGTAGTGCGCGAGCAAAATTTAAGCTACAACAAGGCAAGGCTTGACCGACAATT
GCATGAAGAATCTGCTTAGGGTTAGGCGTTTTGCGCTGCTTCGCGATGTACGGGCCAGATATACGCGTTG
ACATTGATTATTGACTAGTTATTAATAGTAATCAATTACGGGGTCATTAGTTCATAGCCCATATATGGAG
TTCCGCGTTACATAACTTACGGTAAATGGCCCGCCTGGCTGACCGCCCAACGACCCCCGCCCATTGACGT
CAATAATGACGTATGTTCCCATAGTAACGCCAATAGGGACTTTCCATTGACGTCAATGGGTGGAGTATTT
ACGGTAAACTGCCCACTTGGCAGTACATCAAGTGTATCATATGCCAAGTACGCCCCCTATTGACGTCAAT
GACGGTAAATGGCCCGCCTGGCATTATGCCCAGTACATGACCTTATGGGACTTTCCTACTTGGCAGTACA
TCTACGTATTAGTCATCGCTATTACCATGGTGATGCGGTTTTGGCAGTACATCAATGGGCGTGGATAGCG
GTTTGACTCACGGGGATTTCCAAGTCTCCACCCCATTGACGTCAATGGGAGTTTGTTTTGGCACCAAAAT
CAACGGGACTTTCCAAAATGTCGTAACAACTCCGCCCCATTGACGCAAATGGGCGGTAGGCGTGTACGGT
GGGAGGTCTATATAAGCAGCGCGTTTTGCCTGTACTGGGTCTCTCTGGTTAGACCAGATCTGAGCCTGGG
AGCTCTCTGGCTAACTAGGGAACCCACTGCTTAAGCCTCAATAAAGCTTGCCTTGAGTGCTTCAAGTAGT
GTGTGCCCGTCTGTTGTGTGACTCTGGTAACTAGAGATCCCTCAGACCCTTTTAGTCAGTGTGGAAAATC
TCTAGCAGTGGCGCCCGAACAGGGACTTGAAAGCGAAAGGGAAACCAGAGGAGCTCTCTCGACGCAGGAC
TCGGCTTGCTGAAGCGCGCACGGCAAGAGGCGAGGGGCGGCGACTGGTGAGTACGCCAAAAATTTTGACT
AGCGGAGGCTAGAAGGAGAGAGATGGGTGCGAGAGCGTCAGTATTAAGCGGGGGAGAATTAGATCGCGAT
GGGAAAAAATTCGGTTAAGGCCAGGGGGAAAGAAAAAATATAAATTAAAACATATAGTATGGGCAAGCAG
GGAGCTAGAACGATTCGCAGTTAATCCTGGCCTGTTAGAAACATCAGAAGGCTGTAGACAAATACTGGGA
CAGCTACAACCATCCCTTCAGACAGGATCAGAAGAACTTAGATCATTATATAATACAGTAGCAACCCTCT
ATTGTGTGCATCAAAGGATAGAGATAAAAGACACCAAGGAAGCTTTAGACAAGATAGAGGAAGAGCAAAA
CAAAAGTAAGACCACCGCACAGCAAGCGGCCGCTGATCTTCAGACCTGGAGGAGGAGATATGAGGGACAA
TTGGAGAAGTGAATTATATAAATATAAAGTAGTAAAAATTGAACCATTAGGAGTAGCACCCACCAAGGCA
AAGAGAAGAGTGGTGCAGAGAGAAAAAAGAGCAGTGGGAATAGGAGCTTTGTTCCTTGGGTTCTTGGGAG
CAGCAGGAAGCACTATGGGCGCAGCGTCAATGACGCTGACGGTACAGGCCAGACAATTATTGTCTGGTAT
AGTGCAGCAGCAGAACAATTTGCTGAGGGCTATTGAGGCGCAACAGCATCTGTTGCAACTCACAGTCTGG
GGCATCAAGCAGCTCCAGGCAAGAATCCTGGCTGTGGAAAGATACCTAAAGGATCAACAGCTCCTGGGGA
TTTGGGGTTGCTCTGGAAAACTCATTTGCACCACTGCTGTGCCTTGGAATGCTAGTTGGAGTAATAAATC
TCTGGAACAGATTTGGAATCACACGACCTGGATGGAGTGGGACAGAGAAATTAACAATTACACAAGCTTA
ATACACTCCTTAATTGAAGAATCGCAAAACCAGCAAGAAAAGAATGAACAAGAATTATTGGAATTAGATA
AATGGGCAAGTTTGTGGAATTGGTTTAACATAACAAATTGGCTGTGGTATATAAAATTATTCATAATGAT
AGTAGGAGGCTTGGTAGGTTTAAGAATAGTTTTTGCTGTACTTTCTATAGTGAATAGAGTTAGGCAGGGA
TATTCACCATTATCGTTTCAGACCCACCTCCCAACCCCGAGGGGACCCGACAGGCCCGAAGGAATAGAAG
AAGAAGGTGGAGAGAGAGACAGAGACAGATCCATTCGATTAGTGAACGGATCGGCACTGCGTGCGCCAAT
TCTGCAGACAAATGGCAGTATTCATCCACAATTTTAAAAGAAAAGGGGGGATTGGGGGGTACAGTGCAGG
GGAAAGAATAGTAGACATAATAGCAACAGACATACAAACTAAAGAATTACAAAAACAAATTACAAAAATT
CAAAATTTTCGGGTTTATTACAGGGACAGCAGAGATCCAGTTTGGTTAATTAACCCGTGTCGGCTCCAGA
TCTGGCCTCCGCGCCGGGTTTTGGCGCCTCCCGCGGGCGCCCCCCTCCTCACGGCGAGCGCTGCCACGTC
AGACGAAGGGCGCAGCGAGCGTCCTGATCCTTCCGCCCGGACGCTCAGGACAGCGGCCCGCTGCTCATAA
GACTCGGCCTTAGAACCCCAGTATCAGCAGAAGGACATTTTAGGACGGGACTTGGGTGACTCTAGGGCAC
TGGTTTTCTTTCCAGAGAGCGGAACAGGCGAGGAAAAGTAGTCCCTTCTCGGCGATTCTGCGGAGGGATC
TCCGTGGGGCGGTGAACGCCGATGATTATATAAGGACGCGCCGGGTGTGGCACAGCTAGTTCCGTCGCAG
CCGGGATTTGGGTCGCGGTTCTTGTTTGTGGATCGCTGTGATCGTCACTTGGTGAGTAGCGGGCTGCTGG
GCTGGCCGGGGCTTTCGTGGCCGCCGGGCCGCTCGGTGGGACGGAAGCGTGTGGAGAGACCGCCAAGGGC
TGTAGTCTGGGTCCGCGAGCAAGGTTGCCCTGAACTGGGGGTTGGGGGGAGCGCAGCAAAATGGCGGCTG
TTCCCGAGTCTTGAATGGAAGACGCTTGTGAGGCGGGCTGTGAGGTCGTTGAAACAAGGTGGGGGGCATG
GTGGGCGGCAAGAACCCAAGGTCTTGAGGCCTTCGCTAATGCGGGAAAGCTCTTATTCGGGTGAGATGGG
CTGGGGCACCATCTGGGGACCCTGACGTGAAGTTTGTCACTGACTGGAGAACTCGGTTTGTCGTCTGTTG
CGGGGGCGGCAGTTATGGCGGTGCCGTTGGGCAGTGCACCCGTACCTTTGGGAGCGCGCGCCCTCGTCGT
GTCGTGACGTCACCCGTTCTGTTGGCTTATAATGCAGGGTGGGGCCACCTGCCGGTAGGTGTGCGGTAGG
CTTTTCTCCGTCGCAGGACGCAGGGTTCGGGCCTAGGGTAGGCTCTCCTGAATCGACAGGCGCCGGACCT
CTGGTGAGGGGAGGGATAAGTGAGGCGTCAGTTTCTTTGGTCGGTTTTATGTACCTATCTTCTTAAGTAG
CTGAAGCTCCGGTTTTGAACTATGCGCTCGGGGTTGGCGAGTGTGTTTTGTGAAGTTTTTTAGGCACCTT
TTGAAATGTAATCATTTGGGTCAATATGTAATTTTCAGTGTTAGACTAGTAAATTGTCCGCTAAATTCTG
GCCGTTTTTGGCTTTTTTGTTAGACGAAGCTTGGGCTGCAGGTCGACTCTAGAGGATCCCCGGGTACCGG
TCGCCACCATGGTGAGCAAGGGCGAGGAGCTGTTCACCGGGGTGGTGCCCATCCTGGTCGAGCTGGACGG
CGACGTAAACGGCCACAAGTTCAGCGTGTCCGGCGAGGGCGAGGGCGATGCCACCTACGGCAAGCTGACC
CTGAAGTTCATCTGCACCACCGGCAAGCTGCCCGTGCCCTGGCCCACCCTCGTGACCACCCTGACCTACG
GCGTGCAGTGCTTCAGCCGCTACCCCGACCACATGAAGCAGCACGACTTCTTCAAGTCCGCCATGCCCGA
AGGCTACGTCCAGGAGCGCACCATCTTCTTCAAGGACGACGGCAACTACAAGACCCGCGCCGAGGTGAAG
TTCGAGGGCGACACCCTGGTGAACCGCATCGAGCTGAAGGGCATCGACTTCAAGGAGGACGGCAACATCC
TGGGGCACAAGCTGGAGTACAACTACAACAGCCACAACGTCTATATCATGGCCGACAAGCAGAAGAACGG
CATCAAGGTGAACTTCAAGATCCGCCACAACATCGAGGACGGCAGCGTGCAGCTCGCCGACCACTACCAG
CAGAACACCCCCATCGGCGACGGCCCCGTGCTGCTGCCCGACAACCACTACCTGAGCACCCAGTCCGCCC
TGAGCAAAGACCCCAACGAGAAGCGCGATCACATGGTCCTGCTGGAGTTCGTGACCGCCGCCGGGATCAC
TCTCGGCATGGACGAGCTGTACAAGGGCAGCGGCTACCCGTATGATGTTCCGGATTACGCTGGCTATCCC
TACGACGTGCCCGACTATGCCGGGTACCCCTATGACGTCCCAGACTACGCAGCTAGCAAAGACAATACTG
TGCCTCTGAAGCTGATCGCTCTCCTGGCTAATGGCGAGTTCCATAGTGGCGAACAGCTGGGAGAAACCCT
GGGCATGTCCAGGGCCGCTATCAACAAGCACATTCAGACTCTGCGCGACTGGGGCGTGGACGTGTTCACC
GTGCCCGGAAAGGGCTACTCTCTGCCCGAGCCTATCCCGCTGCTGAACGCTAAACAGATTCTGGGACAGC
TGGACGGCGGGAGCGTGGCAGTCCTGCCTGTGGTCGACTCCACCAATCAGTACCTGCTGGATCGAATCGG
CGAGCTGAAGAGTGGGGATGCTTGCATTGCAGAATATCAGCAGGCAGGGAGAGGAAGCAGAGGGAGGAAA
TGGTTCTCTCCTTTTGGAGCTAACCTGTACCTGAGTATGTTTTGGCGCCTGAAGCGGGGACCAGCAGCAA
TCGGCCTGGGCCCGGTCATCGGAATTGTCATGGCAGAAGCGCTGCGAAAGCTGGGAGCAGACAAGGTGCG
AGTCAAATGGCCCAATGACCTGTATCTGCAGGATAGAAAGCTGGCAGGCATCCTGGTGGAGCTGGCCGGA
ATAACAGGCGATGCTGCACAGATCGTCATTGGCGCCGGGATTAACGTGGCTATGAGGCGCGTGGAGGAAA
GCGTGGTCAATCAGGGCTGGATCACACTGCAGGAAGCAGGGATTAACCTGGACAGGAATACTCTGGCCGC
TACGCTGATCCGAGAGCTGCGGGCAGCCCTGGAACTGTTCGAGCAGGAAGGCCTGGCTCCATATCTGCCA
CGGTGGGAGAAGCTGGATAACTTCATCAATAGACCCGTGAAGCTGATCATTGGGGACAAAGAGATTTTCG
GGATTAGCCGGGGGATTGATAAACAGGGAGCCCTGCTGCTGGAACAGGACGGAGTTATCAAACCCTGGAT
GGGCGGAGAAATCAGTCTGCGGTCTGCCGAAAAGGAGGGCTTCCTTTGGCGGATTTTCTGTTTTCGGAAG
TGAGAATTCGATATCAAGCTTATCGATAATCAACCTCTGGATTACAAAATTTGTGAAAGATTGACTGGTA
TTCTTAACTATGTTGCTCCTTTTACGCTATGTGGATACGCTGCTTTAATGCCTTTGTATCATGCTATTGC
TTCCCGTATGGCTTTCATTTTCTCCTCCTTGTATAAATCCTGGTTGCTGTCTCTTTATGAGGAGTTGTGG
CCCGTTGTCAGGCAACGTGGCGTGGTGTGCACTGTGTTTGCTGACGCAACCCCCACTGGTTGGGGCATTG
CCACCACCTGTCAGCTCCTTTCCGGGACTTTCGCTTTCCCCCTCCCTATTGCCACGGCGGAACTCATCGC
CGCCTGCCTTGCCCGCTGCTGGACAGGGGCTCGGCTGTTGGGCACTGACAATTCCGTGGTGTTGTCGGGG
AAATCATCGTCCTTTCCTTGGCTGCTCGCCTGTGTTGCCACCTGGATTCTGCGCGGGACGTCCTTCTGCT
ACGTCCCTTCGGCCCTCAATCCAGCGGACCTTCCTTCCCGCGGCCTGCTGCCGGCTCTGCGGCCTCTTCC
GCGTCTTCGCCTTCGCCCTCAGACGAGTCGGATCTCCCTTTGGGCCGCCTCCCCGCATCGATACCGTCGA
CCTCGAGACCTAGAAAAACATGGAGCAATCACAAGTAGCAATACAGCAGCTACCAATGCTGATTGTGCCT
GGCTAGAAGCACAAGAGGAGGAGGAGGTGGGTTTTCCAGTCACACCTCAGGTACCTTTAAGACCAATGAC
TTACAAGGCAGCTGTAGATCTTAGCCACTTTTTAAAAGAAAAGGGGGGACTGGAAGGGCTAATTCACTCC
CAACGAAGACAAGATATCCTTGATCTGTGGATCTACCACACACAAGGCTACTTCCCTGATTGGCAGAACT
ACACACCAGGGCCAGGGATCAGATATCCACTGACCTTTGGATGGTGCTACAAGCTAGTACCAGTTGAGCA
AGAGAAGGTAGAAGAAGCCAATGAAGGAGAGAACACCCGCTTGTTACACCCTGTGAGCCTGCATGGGATG
GATGACCCGGAGAGAGAAGTATTAGAGTGGAGGTTTGACAGCCGCCTAGCATTTCATCACATGGCCCGAG
AGCTGCATCCGGACTGTACTGGGTCTCTCTGGTTAGACCAGATCTGAGCCTGGGAGCTCTCTGGCTAACT
AGGGAACCCACTGCTTAAGCCTCAATAAAGCTTGCCTTGAGTGCTTCAAGTAGTGTGTGCCCGTCTGTTG
TGTGACTCTGGTAACTAGAGATCCCTCAGACCCTTTTAGTCAGTGTGGAAAATCTCTAGCAGGGCCCGTT
TAAACCCGCTGATCAGCCTCGACTGTGCCTTCTAGTTGCCAGCCATCTGTTGTTTGCCCCTCCCCCGTGC
CTTCCTTGACCCTGGAAGGTGCCACTCCCACTGTCCTTTCCTAATAAAATGAGGAAATTGCATCGCATTG
TCTGAGTAGGTGTCATTCTATTCTGGGGGGTGGGGTGGGGCAGGACAGCAAGGGGGAGGATTGGGAAGAC
AATAGCAGGCATGCTGGGGATGCGGTGGGCTCTATGGCTTCTGAGGCGGAAAGAACCAGCTGGGGCTCTA
GGGGGTATCCCC
[124 nt withheld, positions 7223-7346]
C
[91 nt withheld, positions 7348-7438]
A
[49 nt withheld, positions 7440-7488]
CCTTTGACGTTGGAGTCCACGTTCTTT
[37 nt withheld, positions 7516-7552]
ACCCTATCTCGGTCTATTCTTTTGATTTATAAGGGATTTTGCCGATTTCGGCCTATTGGTTAAAAAATGA
GCTGATTTAACAAAAATTTAACGCGAATTAATTCTGTGGAATGTGTGTCAGTTAGGGTGTGGAAAGTCCC
CAGGCTCCCCAGCAGGCAGAAGTATGCAAAGCATGCATCTCAATTAGTCAGCAACCAGGTGTGGAAAGTC
CCCAGGCTCCCCAGCAGGCAGAAGTATGCAAAGCATGCATCTCAATTAGTCAGCAACCATAGTCCCGCCC
CTAACTCCGCCCATCCCGCCCCTAACTCCGCCCAGTTCCGCCCATTCTCCGCCCCATGGCTGACTAATTT
TTTTTATTTATGCAGAGGCCGAGGCCGCCTCTGCCTCTGAGCTATTCCAGAAGTAGTGAGGAGGCTTTTT
TGGAGGCCTAGGCTTTTGCAAAAAGCTCCCGGGAGCTTGTATATCCATTTTCGGATCTGATCAGCACGTG
TTGACAATTAATCATCGGCATAGTATATCGGCATAGTATAATACGACAAGGTGAGGAACTAAACCATGGC
CAAGTTGACCAGTGCCGTTCCGGTGCTCACCGCGCGCGACGTCGCCGGAGCGGTCGAGTTCTGGACCGAC
CGGCTCGGGTTCTCCCGGGACTTCGTGGAGGACGACTTCGCCGGTGTGGTCCGGGACGACGTGACCCTGT
TCATCAGCGCGGTCCAGGACCAGGTGGTGCCGGACAACACCCTGGCCTGGGTGTGGGTGCGCGGCCTGGA
CGAGCTGTACGCCGAGTGGTCGGAGGTCGTGTCCACGAACTTCCGGGACGCCTCCGGGCCGGCCATGACC
GAGATCGGCGAGCAGCCGTGGGGGCGGGAGTTCGCCCTGCGCGACCCGGCCGGCAACTGCGTGCACTTCG
TGGCCGAGGAGCAGGACTGACACGTGCTACGAGATTTCGATTCCACCGCCGCCTTCTATGAAAGGTTGGG
CTTCGGAATCGTTTTCCGGGACGCCGGCTGGATGATCCTCCAGCGCGGGGATCTCATGCTGGAGTTCTTC
GCCCACCCCAACTTGTTTATTGCAGCTTATAATGGTTACAAATAAAGCAATAGCATCACAAATTTCACAA
ATAAAGCATTTTTTTCACTGCATTCTAGTTGTGGTTTGTCCAAACTCATCAATGTATCTTATCATGTCTG
TATACCGTCGACCTCTAGCTAGAGCTTGGCGTAATCATGGTCATAGCTGTTTCCTGTGTGAAATTGTTAT
CCGCTCACAATTCCACACAACATACGAGCCGGAAGCATAAAGTGTAAAGCCTGGGGTGCCTAATGAGTGA
GCTAACTCACATTAATTGCGTTGCGCTCACTGCCCGCTTTCCAGTCGGGAAACCTGTCGTGCCAGCTGCA
TTAATGAATCGGCCAACGCGCGGGGAGAGGCGGTTTGCGTATTGGGCGCTCTTCCGCTTCCTCGCTCACT
GACTCGCTGCGCTCGGTCGTTCGGCTGCGGCGAGCGGTATCAGCTCACTCAAAGGCGGTAATACGGTTAT
CCACAGAATCAGGGGATAACGCAGGAAAGAACATGTGAGCAAAAGGCCAGCAAAAGGCCAGGAACCGTAA
AAAGGCCGCGTTGCTGGCGTTTTTCCATAGGCTCCGCCCCCCTGACGAGCATCACAAAAATCGACGCTCA
AGTCAGAGGTGGCGAAACCCGACAGGACTATAAAGATACCAGGCGTTTCCCCCTGGAAGCTCCCTCGTGC
GCTCTCCTGTTCCGACCCTGCCGCTTACCGGATACCTGTCCGCCTTTCTCCCTTCGGGAAGCGTGGCGCT
TTCTCATAGCTCACGCTGTAGGTATCTCAGTTCGGTGTAGGTCGTTCGCTCCAAGCTGGGCTGTGTGCAC
GAACCCCCCGTTCAGCCCGACCGCTGCGCCTTATCCGGTAACTATCGTCTTGAGTCCAACCCGGTAAGAC
ACGACTTATCGCCACTGGCAGCAGCCACTGGTAACAGGATTAGCAGAGCGAGGTATGTAGGCGGTGCTAC
AGAGTTCTTGAAGTGGTGGCCTAACTACGGCTACACTAGAAGAACAGTATTTGGTATCTGCGCTCTGCTG
AAGCCAGTTACCTTCGGAAAAAGAGTTGGTAGCTCTTGATCCGGCAAACAAACCACCGCTGGTAGCGGTG
GTTTTTTTGTTTGCAAGCAGCAGATTACGCGCAGAAAAAAAGGATCTCAAGAAGATCCTTTGATCTTTTC
TACGGGGTCTGACGCTCAGTGGAACGAAAACTCACGTTAAGGGATTTTGGTCATGAGATTATCAAAAAGG
ATCTTCACCTAGATCCTTTTAAATTAAAAATGAAGTTTTAAATCAATCTAAAGTATATATGAGTAAACTT
GGTCTGACAGTTACCAATGCTTAATCAGTGAGGCACCTATCTCAGCGATCTGTCTATTTCGTTCATCCAT
AGTTGCCTGACTCCCCGTCGTGTAGATAACTACGATACGGGAGGGCTTACCATCTGGCCCCAGTGCTGCA
ATGATACCGCGAGACCCACGCTCACCGGCTCCAGATTTATCAGCAATAAACCAGCCAGCCGGAAGGGCCG
AGCGCAGAAGTGGTCCTGCAACTTTATCCGCCTCCATCCAGTCTATTAATTGTTGCCGGGAAGCTAGAGT
AAGTAGTTCGCCAGTTAATAGTTTGCGCAACGTTGTTGCCATTGCTACAGGCATCGTGGTGTCACGCTCG
TCGTTTGGTATGGCTTCATTCAGCTCCGGTTCCCAACGATCAAGGCGAGTTACATGATCCCCCATGTTGT
GCAAAAAAGCGGTTAGCTCCTTCGGTCCTCCGATCGTTGTCAGAAGTAAGTTGGCCGCAGTGTTATCACT
CATGGTTATGGCAGCACTGCATAATTCTCTTACTGTCATGCCATCCGTAAGATGCTTTTCTGTGACTGGT
GAGTACTCAACCAAGTCATTCTGAGAATAGTGTATGCGGCGACCGAGTTGCTCTTGCCCGGCGTCAATAC
GGGATAATACCGCGCCACATAGCAGAACTTTAAAAGTGCTCATCATTGGAAAACGTTCTTCGGGGCGAAA
ACTCTCAAGGATCTTACCGCTGTTGAGATCCAGTTCGATGTAACCCACTCGTGCACCCAACTGATCTTCA
GCATCTTTTACTTTCACCAGCGTTTCTGGGTGAGCAAAAACAGGAAGGCAAAATGCCGCAAAAAAGGGAA
TAAGGGCGACACGGAAATGTTGAATACTCATACTCTTCCTTTTTCAATATTATTGAAGCATTTATCAGGG
TTATTGTCTCATGAGCGGATACATATTTGAATGTATTTAGAAAAATAAACAAATAGGGGTTCCGCGCACA
TTTCCCCGAAAAGTGCCACCTGACGTCGACGGATCGGGAGATCTCCCGATCCCCTATGGTGCACTCTCAG
TACAATCTGCTCTGATGCCGCATAGTTAAGCCAGTATCTGCTCCCTGCTTGT
